>Addgene plasmid #198382 | DNMT2Δ191-237 | addgene full sequence | sequence record 390294 | Addgene NGS Result
TGGCGAATGGG
[124 nt withheld, positions 12-135]
C
[91 nt withheld, positions 137-227]
A
[49 nt withheld, positions 229-277]
CCTTTGACGTTGGAGTCCACGTTCTTT
[37 nt withheld, positions 305-341]
ACCCTATCTCGGTCTATTCTTTTGATTTATAAGGGATTTTGCCGATTTCGGCCTATTGGTTAAAAAATGA
GCTGATTTAACAAAAATTTAACGCGAATTTTAACAAAATATTAACGTTTACAATTTCAGGTGGCACTTTT
CGGGGAAATGTGCGCGGAACCCCTATTTGTTTATTTTTCTAAATACATTCAAATATGTATCCGCTCATGA
ATTAATTCTTAGAAAAACTCATCGAGCATCAAATGAAACTGCAATTTATTCATATCAGGATTATCAATAC
CATATTTTTGAAAAAGCCGTTTCTGTAATGAAGGAGAAAACTCACCGAGGCAGTTCCATAGGATGGCAAG
ATCCTGGTATCGGTCTGCGATTCCGACTCGTCCAACATCAATACAACCTATTAATTTCCCCTCGTCAAAA
ATAAGGTTATCAAGTGAGAAATCACCATGAGTGACGACTGAATCCGGTGAGAATGGCAAAAGTTTATGCA
TTTCTTTCCAGACTTGTTCAACAGGCCAGCCATTACGCTCGTCATCAAAATCACTCGCATCAACCAAACC
GTTATTCATTCGTGATTGCGCCTGAGCGAGACGAAATACGCGATCGCTGTTAAAAGGACAATTACAAACA
GGAATCGAATGCAACCGGCGCAGGAACACTGCCAGCGCATCAACAATATTTTCACCTGAATCAGGATATT
CTTCTAATACCTGGAATGCTGTTTTCCCGGGGATCGCAGTGGTGAGTAACCATGCATCATCAGGAGTACG
GATAAAATGCTTGATGGTCGGAAGAGGCATAAATTCCGTCAGCCAGTTTAGTCTGACCATCTCATCTGTA
ACATCATTGGCAACGCTACCTTTGCCATGTTTCAGAAACAACTCTGGCGCATCGGGCTTCCCATACAATC
GATAGATTGTCGCACCTGATTGCCCGACATTATCGCGAGCCCATTTATACCCATATAAATCAGCATCCAT
GTTGGAATTTAATCGCGGCCTAGAGCAAGACGTTTCCCGTTGAATATGGCTCATAACACCCCTTGTATTA
CTGTTTATGTAAGCAGACAGTTTTATTGTTCATGACCAAAATCCCTTAACGTGAGTTTTCGTTCCACTGA
GCGTCAGACCCCGTAGAAAAGATCAAAGGATCTTCTTGAGATCCTTTTTTTCTGCGCGTAATCTGCTGCT
TGCAAACAAAAAAACCACCGCTACCAGCGGTGGTTTGTTTGCCGGATCAAGAGCTACCAACTCTTTTTCC
GAAGGTAACTGGCTTCAGCAGAGCGCAGATACCAAATACTGTCCTTCTAGTGTAGCCGTAGTTAGGCCAC
CACTTCAAGAACTCTGTAGCACCGCCTACATACCTCGCTCTGCTAATCCTGTTACCAGTGGCTGCTGCCA
GTGGCGATAAGTCGTGTCTTACCGGGTTGGACTCAAGACGATAGTTACCGGATAAGGCGCAGCGGTCGGG
CTGAACGGGGGGTTCGTGCACACAGCCCAGCTTGGAGCGAACGACCTACACCGAACTGAGATACCTACAG
CGTGAGCTATGAGAAAGCGCCACGCTTCCCGAAGGGAGAAAGGCGGACAGGTATCCGGTAAGCGGCAGGG
TCGGAACAGGAGAGCGCACGAGGGAGCTTCCAGGGGGAAACGCCTGGTATCTTTATAGTCCTGTCGGGTT
TCGCCACCTCTGACTTGAGCGTCGATTTTTGTGATGCTCGTCAGGGGGGCGGAGCCTATGGAAAAACGCC
AGCAACGCGGCCTTTTTACGGTTCCTGGCCTTTTGCTGGCCTTTTGCTCACATGTTCTTTCCTGCGTTAT
CCCCTGATTCTGTGGATAACCGTATTACCGCCTTTGAGTGAGCTGATACCGCTCGCCGCAGCCGAACGAC
CGAGCGCAGCGAGTCAGTGAGCGAGGAAGCGGAAGAGCGCCTGATGCGGTATTTTCTCCTTACGCATCTG
TGCGGTATTTCACACCGCATATATGGTGCACTCTCAGTACAATCTGCTCTGATGCCGCATAGTTAAGCCA
GTATACACTCCGCTATCGCTACGTGACTGGGTCATGGCTGCGCCCCGACACCCGCCAACACCCGCTGACG
CGCCCTGACGGGCTTGTCTGCTCCCGGCATCCGCTTACAGACAAGCTGTGACCGTCTCCGGGAGCTGCAT
GTGTCAGAGGTTTTCACCGTCATCACCGAAACGCGCGAGGCAGCTGCGGTAAAGCTCATCAGCGTGGTCG
TGAAGCGATTCACAGATGTCTGCCTGTTCATCCGCGTCCAGCTCGTTGAGTTTCTCCAGAAGCGTTAATG
TCTGGCTTCTGATAAAGCGGGCCATGTTAAGGGCGGTTTTTTCCTGTTTGGTCACTGATGCCTCCGTGTA
AGGGGGATTTCTGTTCATGGGGGTAATGATACCGATGAAACGAGAGAGGATGCTCACGATACGGGTTACT
GATGATGAACATGCCCGGTTACTGGAACGTTGTGAGGGTAAACAACTGGCGGTATGGATGCGGCGGGACC
AGAGAAAAATCACTCAGGGTCAATGCCAGCGCTTCGTTAATACAGATGTAGGTGTTCCACAGGGTAGCCA
GCAGCATCCTGCGATGCAGATCCGGAACATAATGGTGCAGGGCGCTGACTTCCGCGTTTCCAGACTTTAC
GAAACACGGAAACCGAAGACCATTCATGTTGTTGCTCAGGTCGCAGACGTTTTGCAGCAGCAGTCGCTTC
ACGTTCGCTCGCGTATCGGTGATTCATTCTGCTAACCAGTAAGGCAACCCCGCCAGCCTAGCCGGGTCCT
CAACGACAGGAGCACGATCATGCGCACCCGTGGGGCCGCCATGCCGGCGATAATGGCCTGCTTCTCGCCG
AAACGTTTGGTGGCGGGACCAGTGACGAAGGCTTGAGCGAGGGCGTGCAAGATTCCGAATACCGCAAGCG
ACAGGCCGATCATCGTCGCGCTCCAGCGAAAGCGGTCCTCGCCGAAAATGACCCAGAGCGCTGCCGGCAC
CTGTCCTACGAGTTGCATGATAAAGAAGACAGTCATAAGTGCGGCGACGATAGTCATGCCCCGCGCCCAC
CGGAAGGAGCTGACTGGGTTGAAGGCTCTCAAGGGCATCGGTCGAGATCCCGGTGCCTAATGAGTGAGCT
AACTTACATTAATTGCGTTGCGCTCACTGCCCGCTTTCCAGTCGGGAAACCTGTCGTGCCAGCTGCATTA
ATGAATCGGCCAACGCGCGGGGAGAGGCGGTTTGCGTATTGGGCGCCAGGGTGGTTTTTCTTTTCACCAG
TGAGACGGGCAACAGCTGATTGCCCTTCACCGCCTGGCCCTGAGAGAGTTGCAGCAAGCGGTCCACGCTG
GTTTGCCCCAGCAGGCGAAAATCCTGTTTGATGGTGGTTAACGGCGGGATATAACATGAGCTGTCTTCGG
TATCGTCGTATCCCACTACCGAGATATCCGCACCAACGCGCAGCCCGGACTCGGTAATGGCGCGCATTGC
GCCCAGCGCCATCTGATCGTTGGCAACCAGCATCGCAGTGGGAACGATGCCCTCATTCAGCATTTGCATG
GTTTGTTGAAAACCGGACATGGCACTCCAGTCGCCTTCCCGTTCCGCTATCGGCTGAATTTGATTGCGAG
TGAGATATTTATGCCAGCCAGCCAGACGCAGACGCGCCGAGACAGAACTTAATGGGCCCGCTAACAGCGC
GATTTGCTGGTGACCCAATGCGACCAGATGCTCCACGCCCAGTCGCGTACCGTCTTCATGGGAGAAAATA
ATACTGTTGATGGGTGTCTGGTCAGAGACATCAAGAAATAACGCCGGAACATTAGTGCAGGCAGCTTCCA
CAGCAATGGCATCCTGGTCATCCAGCGGATAGTTAATGATCAGCCCACTGACGCGTTGCGCGAGAAGATT
GTGCACCGCCGCTTTACAGGCTTCGACGCCGCTTCGTTCTACCATCGACACCACCACGCTGGCACCCAGT
TGATCGGCGCGAGATTTAATCGCCGCGACAATTTGCGACGGCGCGTGCAGGGCCAGACTGGAGGTGGCAA
CGCCAATCAGCAACGACTGTTTGCCCGCCAGTTGTTGTGCCACGCGGTTGGGAATGTAATTCAGCTCCGC
CATCGCCGCTTCCACTTTTTCCCGCGTTTTCGCAGAAACGTGGCTGGCCTGGTTCACCACGCGGGAAACG
GTCTGATAAGAGACACCGGCATACTCTGCGACATCGTATAACGTTACTGGTTTCACATTCACCACCCTGA
ATTGACTCTCTTCCGGGCGCTATCATGCCATACCGCGAAAGGTTTTGCGCCATTCGATGGTGTCCGGGAT
CTCGACGCTCTCCCTTATGCGACTCCTGCATTAGGAAGCAGCCCAGTAGTAGGTTGAGGCCGTTGAGCAC
CGCCGCCGCAAGGAATGGTGCATGCAAGGAGATGGCGCCCAACAGTCCCCCGGCCACGGGGCCTGCCACC
ATACCCACGCCGAAACAAGCGCTCATGAGCCCGAAGTGGCGAGCCCGATCTTCCCCATCGGTGATGTCGG
CGATATAGGCGCCAGCAACCGCACCTGTGGCGCCGGTGATGCCGGCCACGATGCGTCCGGCGTAGAGGAT
CGAGATCTCGATCCCGCGAAATTAATACGACTCACTATAGGGGAATTGTGAGCGGATAACAATTCCCCTC
TAGAAATAATTTTGTTTAACTTTAAGAAGGAGATATACCATGGGCAGCAGCCATCATCATCATCATCACA
GCAGCGGCCTGGTGCCGCGCGGCAGCCATATGGAGCCCCTAAGGGTATTGGAATTATATTCAGGCGTTGG
TGGTATGCACCACGCGCTGAGAGAAAGCTGCATTCCGGCTCAGGTGGTGGCGGCAATTGATGTGAACACC
GTTGCGAACGAAGTCTATAAATACAACTTTCCGCACACCCAGCTGCTTGCCAAGACCATCGAGGGGATCA
CGCTGGAAGAGTTCGACCGTTTGTCCTTTGACATGATTCTGATGAGCCCGCCTTGTCAACCATTTACGCG
TATTGGTCGTCAGGGTGATATGACCGACTCGCGCACCAACAGCTTTCTGCACATTCTTGACATCCTGCCG
CGTTTGCAAAAATTGCCGAAGTACATCTTGCTCGAGAACGTTAAGGGTTTCGAGGTGTCTAGCACTCGCG
ATCTGCTGATTCAGACCATTGAGAACTGCGGTTTCCAATACCAGGAGTTCCTGTTGTCGCCGACCAGCCT
GGGCATCCCGAATAGCCGTTTGCGCTACTTTCTGATTGCTAAGCTGCAATCCGAACCGCTGCCGTTTCAA
GCGCCAGGTCAGGTTCTCATGGAATTCCCGAAGATCGAGATCCATCGTAAAAACCAACAGGATTCCGATC
TGTCTGTGAAGATGCTGAAAGATTTCCTGGAGGACGATACCGACGTGAATCAGTACCTGTTGCCACCGAA
GAGCTTGTTGCGCTACGCGTTACTCCTGGACATCGTGCAGCCGACGTGCCGTCGTAGCGTCTGTTTTACC
AAAGGCTATGGTAGCTATATTGAGGGCACCGGTTCAGTACTGCAAACCGCAGAAGACGTTCAAGTTGAAA
ACATTTATAAATCCCTGACCAATCTGTCTCAAGAGGAGCAGATTACGAAGTTGTTAATCCTTAAACTGCG
CTACTTCACTCCGAAAGAGATCGCCAACCTGCTAGGCTTCCCGCCGGAATTCGGCTTCCCGGAAAAAATC
ACCGTGAAACAGCGTTATCGTCTGCTTGGCAATAGCTTGAATGTTCATGTTGTTGCGAAGCTGATCAAAA
TCCTGTATGAATAACTCGAGCACCACCACCACCACCACTGAGATCCGGCTGCTAACAAAGCCCGAAAGGA
AGCTGAGTTGGCTGCTGCCACCGCTGAGCAATAACTAGCATAACCCCTTGGGGCCTCTAAACGGGTCTTG
AGGGGTTTTTTGCTGAAAGGAGGAACTATATCCGGAT
Features (pLannotate 1.2.2; 21 found; start..end, strand, type, name):
     12..467     +  rep_origin     f1 ori (sequence partly withheld): f1 bacteriophage origin of replication; arrow indicates direction of (+) strand synthesis
    494..551     +  promoter       AmpR promoter (fragment): bla
    560..1375    -  CDS            KanR: aminoglycoside phosphotransferase; aph(3')-Ia; confers resistance to kanamycin in bacteria or G418 (Geneticin®) in eukaryotes
   1497..2085    +  rep_origin     ori: high-copy-number ColE1/pMB1/pBR322/pUC origin of replication
   2271..2413    -  misc_feature   bom: basis of mobility region from pBR322
   2515..2706    -  CDS            rop: Rop protein, which maintains plasmids at low copy number; rop
   2723..3103    +  CDS            YPB1_ECOLX: Protein predicted: Swiss-Prot protein existence level 4. From Escherichia coli.
   3175..3466    -  CDS            TcR (fragment): tetracycline efflux protein; tet; confers resistance to tetracycline
   3481..3502    -  protein_bind   CAP binding site: CAP binding activates transcription in the presence of cAMP. E. coli catabolite activator protein
   3515..4597    -  CDS            lacI: lac repressor; lacI; The lac repressor binds to the lac operator to inhibit transcription in E. coli. This inhibition can be relieved by adding lactose or isopropyl-β-D-thiogalactopyranoside (IPTG).
   4598..4675    -  promoter       lacI promoter: lacI
   4683..4962    -  CDS            TcR (fragment): tetracycline efflux protein; tet; confers resistance to tetracycline
   4984..5002    +  promoter       T7 promoter: promoter for bacteriophage T7 RNA polymerase
   5003..5027    +  protein_bind   lac operator: The lac repressor binds to the lac operator to inhibit transcription in E. coli. This inhibition can be relieved by adding lactose or isopropyl-β-D-thiogalactopyranoside (IPTG). lac repressor encoded by lacI
   5042..5064    +  RBS            RBS: efficient ribosome binding site from bacteriophage T7 gene 10 (Olins and Rangwala, 1989)
   5083..5099    +  CDS            capTEV™ (fragment): composite tag for in vivo biotinylation, TEV protease cleavage, and 6xHis tagging
   5110..5127    +  CDS            thrombin site: thrombin recognition and cleavage site
   5131..6162    +  CDS            TRDMT1 (fragment): TRDMT_HUMAN - Also known as DNMT2 From Homo sapiens (Human).
   6172..6189    +  CDS            9xHis (fragment): 9xHis affinity tag
   6199..6248    +  CDS            SET1 (fragment): solubility-enhancement tag derived from T7 phage gene 10B
   6256..6303    +  terminator     T7 terminator: transcription terminator for bacteriophage T7 RNA polymerase
