[The description below was written by a language model from this plasmid's Addgene catalogue record and pLannotate feature annotations shown in this document.]
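Description:
DNMT2Δ191-237 is a 6,328 bp bacterial expression plasmid built on the pET-28a(+) backbone. It encodes human DNMT2 (TRDMT1, tRNA aspartic acid methyltransferase 1) with amino acids 191–237 deleted. The plasmid replicates in E. coli from a ColE1/pBR322-type origin; the neighbouring bom and rop elements are expected to hold copy number down, although the record lists copy number as unknown. Selection is by kanamycin through the aph(3')-Ia KanR gene. An f1 phage origin is also present. The short tetracycline-resistance fragments, the AmpR promoter fragment and the predicted E. coli open reading frame look like annotation hits on residual backbone sequence rather than functional parts.

The insert was cloned between NdeI and XhoI, both retained, downstream of a T7 promoter, a lac operator and the T7 gene 10 ribosome binding site, with a T7 terminator following it. The plasmid's own lacI gene supplies repressor, so transcription stays off until IPTG is added in a host that provides T7 RNA polymerase, and the record recommends a DE3 lysogen strain for expression. The annotated TRDMT1 coding region is preceded by a histidine tag, which the software labels as a fragment of a composite tag, and by a thrombin cleavage site. This matches the catalogued N-terminal His-tag and allows metal-affinity purification and optional tag removal. A vector-derived histidine stretch is also annotated just after the insert, but the record does not show whether it is translated, and only the N-terminal tag is catalogued. The stated purpose is to produce the deletion mutant for binding assays, and the associated work concerns covalent S-adenosylhomocysteine-based DNMT2 inhibitors.
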