Addgene plasmid #198382: DNMT2Δ191-237
Purpose: Bacterial expression plasmid for human DNMT2 deletion mutant; for binding assays
Depositing lab: Tanja Schirmeister. Depositing organization: Johannes Gutenberg-Universitaet Mainz. Publication: Covalent S-Adenosylhomocysteine-Based DNA Methyltransferase 2 Inhibitors with a New Type of Aryl Warhead. Schwickert M, Zimmermann RA, Habeck T, Hoba SN, Nidoieva Z, Fischer TR, Stark MM, Kersten C, Lermyte F, Helm M, Schirmeister T. ACS Med Chem Lett. 2023 May 9;14(6):777-787. doi: 10.1021/acsmedchemlett.3c00062. eCollection 2023 Jun 8. PubMed 37312859.
Backbone
  Vector backbone: pET-28a(+)
  Total vector size (bp): 6328
  Vector type: Bacterial Expression
Growth in bacteria
  Bacterial resistance: Kanamycin, 50 μg/mL
  Growth temperature: 37°C
  Growth strain: DH5alpha
  Growth instructions: Use E. coli Rosetta 2 (DE3) pLysS cells for expression
  Copy number: Unknown
Gene/Insert
  Gene/Insert name: DNMT2 (alt names: TRDMT1; tRNA aspartic acid methyltransferase 1)
  Species: H. sapiens (human)
  Mutation: deleted amino acids 191-237
  Entrez Gene: TRDMT1 (a.k.a. DMNT2, DNMT2, MHSAIIP, PUMET, RNMT1)
  Promoter: T7
  Tag / fusion protein: His-tag (N terminal on insert)
  Cloning method: Restriction Enzyme; 5′ cloning site NdeI (not destroyed); 3′ cloning site XhoI (not destroyed)
  Sequencing primers: 5′ T7; 3′ T7 terminator
Terms and licenses: Academic/Nonprofit Terms; Industry Terms: Not Available to Industry
How to cite: DNMT2Δ191-237 was a gift from Tanja Schirmeister (Addgene plasmid # 198382 ; http://n2t.net/addgene:198382 ; RRID:Addgene_198382)
